Addgene plasmid #189888: p667-UBC-TAOK2-V5-miniTurbo_IDG-K
Purpose: Gateway destination clone of TAOK2 (human) tagged with C-terminal V5-miniTurbo for generating protein-proximity networks using proximity-dependent biotinylation proteomics
Depositing lab: Ben Major. Depositing organization: Washington University in Saint Louis.
Backbone
  Vector backbone: pDest667
  Backbone manufacturer: PEL
  Backbone size w/o insert (bp): 9014
  Vector type: Mammalian Expression, Lentiviral ; Gateway Destination
  Selectable markers: Puromycin
Growth in bacteria
  Bacterial resistance: Ampicillin, 100 μg/mL
  Growth temperature: 30°C
  Growth strain: DH10B
  Copy number: Low Copy
Gene/Insert
  Gene/Insert name: TAOK2 (alt names: TAOK2-V5-miniTurbo; V5-miniTurbo)
  Species: H. sapiens (human)
  Entrez Gene: TAOK2 (a.k.a. MAP3K17, PSK, PSK1, PSK1-BETA, TAO1, TAO2, Tao2beta)
  Promoter: Ubiquitin
  Tag / fusion protein: V5-miniTurbo (C terminal on insert)
  Cloning method: Gateway Cloning
  Sequencing primers: 5′ TGAAGCTCCGGTTTTGAACT; 3′ CATTTCCTCCCTCTGCTTCC
Terms and licenses: Academic/Nonprofit Terms; Industry Terms: Not Available to Industry
Depositor comments: These plasmids were generated as part of the Illuminating the Druggable Genome (IDG) program sponsored by the NIH Common Fund. The goal of this program is to identify, gather, and distribute information and resources for proteins that currently are not well-studied yet belong to commonly drug-targeted protein families: protein kinases, non-olfactory G-protein coupled receptors (GPCRs), and ion channels. The IDG program is designed to develop fundamental research tools for understudied proteins, elucidate their function, and disseminate the IDG-related resources and data to the greater scientific community. These lentiviral gateway destination plasmids were generated, as part of the Kinase-Data and Resource Generating Center (DRGC), using the single fragment or multisite gateway cloning technology. They were used for generating proteomics-based protein-interaction and protein-proximity networks that can be accessed through the kinase-DRGC website https://darkkinome.org/. Each plasmid has either an N- or C-terminal fusion protein (Flag/ V5/V5-miniTurbo/V5-TurboID/miniTurbo-V5/TurboID-V5) tagged understudied kinase driven under either a CMV or Ubiquitin (UBC) promoter. All inserts in the pENTR plasmids used to generate the deposited destination plasmids were end-sequenced and insert size validated prior to multi-site gateway cloning. The combined insert size of the single fragment or three fragment destination plasmids were confirmed by restriction digestion (BsrGI, and EcoRV for pDest667; BsrGI, EcoRV, and BstZ17I for pDest663; and BsrGI for pHAGE) and all plasmids were partially sequenced to ensure in-frame ORFs and fusion tags.
How to cite: p667-UBC-TAOK2-V5-miniTurbo_IDG-K was a gift from Ben Major (Addgene plasmid # 189888 ; http://n2t.net/addgene:189888 ; RRID:Addgene_189888)
