[The description below was written by a language model from this plasmid's Addgene catalogue record and pLannotate feature annotations shown in this document.]
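Description:
p667-UBC-TAOK2-V5-miniTurbo_IDG-K is a lentiviral mammalian expression clone built in the pDest667 Gateway destination backbone by multisite Gateway recombination. It carries human TAOK2, a serine/threonine kinase, fused at its C terminus to V5-miniTurbo. In bacteria it is maintained through a ColE1/pUC-type origin with ampicillin resistance. The catalogue lists it as low copy, although the annotation calls the origin high-copy. An f1 origin and an SV40 origin are also present. The viral portion has a third-generation layout: an RSV promoter drives a truncated HIV-1 5' LTR, followed by the Ψ packaging signal with a gag fragment, the RRE for Rev-dependent export of the genomic RNA, and the cPPT/CTS. A second truncated LTR and an SV40 polyadenylation signal close the cassette.

Between the LTRs, attB4 and attB1 flank the human ubiquitin C promoter, attB1 and attB2 flank the kinase open reading frame, and miniTurbo follows attB2. An attB3 site after miniTurbo is annotated only in the partial sequence record. A WPRE then enhances transcript expression, and a mouse PGK promoter drives puromycin N-acetyltransferase for selection of transduced cells. The automated annotation labels the kinase ORF as TAOK1, most likely a homology-based call for the related paralogue, whereas the catalogue identifies the insert as TAOK2. The V5 epitope is not annotated separately. The second feature table covers only part of the plasmid, in reverse orientation, and agrees with the full record.

miniTurbo is an engineered, truncated E. coli biotin ligase that biotinylates nearby proteins. The construct was made within a programme on understudied kinases to map TAOK2 protein-proximity networks by proximity-dependent biotinylation proteomics.
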