Features (pLannotate 1.2.2; 22 found; start..end, strand, type, name):
     46..442     -  promoter       PGK promoter (fragment): mouse phosphoglycerate kinase 1 promoter
    456..1044    -  misc_feature   WPRE: woodchuck hepatitis virus posttranscriptional regulatory element
   1073..1093    +  protein_bind   attB3: mutant version of attB; core recombination site for the Gateway® BP reaction BP Clonase™
   1099..1869    -  CDS            miniTurbo: N-terminally truncated mutant of the E. coli biotin ligase BioID engineered for improved catalytic efficiency (Branon et al., 2018)
   1920..1940    +  protein_bind   attB2: mutant version of attB; core recombination site for the Gateway® BP reaction BP Clonase™
   1948..5094    -  CDS            TAOK1: TAOK1_HUMAN - Also known as KIAA1361, MAP3K16, MARKK. Experimental evidence at protein level: Swiss-Prot protein existence level 1. Serine/threonine-protein kinase involved in various processes such as p38/MAPK14 stress-activated MAPK cascade, DNA damage response and regulation of cytoskeleton stability. Phosphorylates MAP2K3, MAP2K6 and MARK2. Acts as an activator of the p38/MAPK14 stress-activated MAPK cascade by mediating phosphorylation and subsequent activation of the upstream MAP2K3 and MAP2K6 kinases. Involved in G-protein coupled receptor signaling to p38/MAPK14. In response to DNA dam
   5103..5127    -  protein_bind   attB1: mutant version of attB; recombination site for the Gateway® BP reaction BP Clonase™
   5128..6339    -  promoter       UbC promoter: human ubiquitin C promoter
   6339..6359    -  protein_bind   attB4: mutant version of attB; core recombination site for the Gateway® BP reaction BP Clonase™
   6391..6507    -  misc_feature   cPPT/CTS: central polypurine tract and central termination sequence of HIV-1
   6526..6626    -  CDS            Rev (fragment): human immunodeficiency virus 1 (HIV-1) Rev protein; rev; enhances nuclear export of unspliced and incompletely spliced viral mRNAs
   7003..7236    -  misc_feature   RRE: The Rev response element (RRE) of HIV-1 allows for Rev-dependent mRNA export from the nucleus to the cytoplasm.
   7382..7745    -  CDS            HIV-1 gag (fragment): gag protein from human immunodeficiency virus 1; gag
   7729..7854    -  misc_feature   HIV-1 Ψ: packaging signal of human immunodeficiency virus type 1
   7901..8081    -  LTR            5' LTR (truncated): truncated 5' long terminal repeat (LTR) from HIV-1
   8082..8308    -  promoter       RSV promoter: Rous sarcoma virus enhancer/promoter
   8336..8354    -  promoter       T3 promoter: promoter for bacteriophage T3 RNA polymerase
   8399..8415    -  protein_bind   lac operator: The lac repressor binds to the lac operator to inhibit transcription in E. coli. This inhibition can be relieved by adding lactose or isopropyl-β-D-thiogalactopyranoside (IPTG). lac repressor encoded by lacI
   8423..8453    -  promoter       lac promoter: promoter for the E. coli lac operon
   8468..8489    -  protein_bind   CAP binding site: CAP binding activates transcription in the presence of cAMP. E. coli catabolite activator protein
   8502..8594    -  CDS            lacI (fragment): lac repressor; lacI; The lac repressor binds to the lac operator to inhibit transcription in E. coli. This inhibition can be relieved by adding lactose or isopropyl-β-D-thiogalactopyranoside (IPTG).
   8777..9090    -  rep_origin     ori (fragment): high-copy-number ColE1/pMB1/pBR322/pUC origin of replication
>Addgene plasmid #189888 | p667-UBC-TAOK2-V5-miniTurbo_IDG-K | addgene full sequence | sequence record 374765 | Addgene Partial NGS Result
NNNNNNNNNNNNNNNNNNNNNNNNNNNNNNNNGCSSCCGCCCNCSCCCCKGRGCCCGCCCCTGAGCCCGC
CCCCGGACCCACCCCTTCCCAGCCTCTGAGCCCAGAAAGCGAAGGAGCAAAGCTGCTATTGGCCGCTGCC
CCAAAGGCCTACCCGCTTCCATTGCTCAGCGGTGCTGTCCATCTGCACGAGACTAGTGAGACGTGCTACT
TCCATTTGTCACGTCCTGCACGACGCGAGCTGCGGGGCGGGGGGGAACTTCCTGACTAGGGGAGGAGTAG
AAGGTGGCGCGAAGGGGCCACCAAAGAACGGAGCCGGTTGGCGCCTACCGGTGGATGTGGAATGTGTGCG
AGGCCAGAGGCCACTTGTGTAGCGCCAAGTGCCCAGCGGGGCTGCTAAAGCGCATGCTCCAGACTGCCTT
GGGAAAAGCGCCTCCCCTACCCGGTAGAATTCCAGGCGGGGAGGCGGCCCAAAGGGAGATCCGACTCGTC
TGAGGGCGAAGGCGAAGACGCGGAAGAGGCCGCAGAGCCGGCAGCAGGCCGCGGGAAGGAAGGTCCGCTG
GATTGAGGGCCGAAGGGACGTAGCAGAAGGACGTCCCGCGCAGAATCCAGGTGGCAACACAGGCGAGCAG
CCATGGAAAGGACGTCAGCTTCCCCGACAACACCACGGAATTGTCAGTGCCCAACAGCCGAGCCCCTGTC
CAGCAGCGGGCAAGGCAGGCGGCGATGAGTTCCGCCGTGGCAATAGGGAGGGGGAAAGCGAAAGTCCCGG
AAAGGAGCTGACAGGTGGTGGCAATGCCCCAACCAGTGGGGGTTGCGTCAGCAAACACAGTGCACACCAC
GCCACGTTGCCTGACAACGGGCCACAACTCCTCATAAAGAGACAGCAACCAGGATTTATACAAGGAGGAG
AAAATGAAAGCCATACGGGAAGCAATAGCATGATACAAAGGCATTAAAGCAGCGTATCCACATAGCGTAA
AAGGAGCAACATAGTTAAGAATACCAGTCAATCTTTCACAAATTTTGTAATCCAGAGGTTGATTGTCGAG
CGGCCGCCACTGTGCTGGATATCAACTATGTATAATAAAGTTGGCTTACTTTTCGGCAGACCGCAGACTG
ATTTCTCCGCCCATCCAGGGTTTGATAACTCCGTCCTGTTCCAGCAGCAGGGCTCCCTGTTTATCAATCC
CCCGGCTAATCCCGAAAATCTCTTTGTCCCCAATGATCAGCTTCACGGGTCTATTGATGAAGTTATCCAG
CTTCTCCCACCGTGACAGATATGGAGCCAGGCCTTCCTGCTCGAACAGTTCCAGGGCTGCCCGCAGCTCT
CGGATCAGCATAGCGGCCAGAGTATTCCTGTCCAGGTTAATCCCTGCTTCCTGCAGTGTGATCCAGCCCT
GATTGACCACGCTTTCCTCCACGCGCCTCATAGCCACGTTAATCCCGGCGCCAATGACGATCTGTGCAGC
ATCGCCTGTTATTCCGGCCAGCTCCACCAGGATGCCTGCCAGCTTTCTATCCTGCAGATACAGGTCATTG
GGCCATTTGACTCGCACCTTGTCTGCTCCCAGCTTTCGCAGCGCTTCTGCCATGACAATTCCGATGACCG
GGCCCAGGCCGATTGCTGCTGGTCCCCGCTTCAGGCGCCAAAACATACTCAGGTACAGGTTAGCTCCAAA
AGGAGAGAACCATTTCCTCCCTCTGCTTCCTCTCCCTGCCTGCTGATATTCTGCAATGCAAGCATCCCCA
CTCTTCAGCTCGCCGATTCGATCCAGCAGGTACTGATTGGTGGAGTCGACCACAGGCAGGACTGCCACGC
TCCCGCCGTCCAGCTGTCCCAGAATCTGTTTAGCGTTCAGCAGCGGGATGCTAGCGGTGCTGTCCAGGCC
CAGCAGGGGGTTGGGGATGGGCTTGCCGCCCACTTTGTACAAGAAAGCTGGGTTTGAGGAATAGAAGTGG
GAAGAACCATTGAGGATGTGGGAAGCGACACTGGTGCTGCGGCTCAGGGGCCCGGGCACCGCGGCAGCAG
GGGGGCCCACATTCTCACTGCCACTGCCCCCCGAGGCTGCCCGCCGCAGGGGCTGGGGGCTGTTTCTTAG
CAGCAGCAGGGCTCCGCCACGGGGTGTCCCACTTTGTGTGGGGGGCCCCAGCCAGTTTGGGGGGCCTGGG
GGAGCCAGCAGAGACGGCTGACGCCAGGCTGGAGGGGGCATGCCTGGTGGAGGAGGGCCATGGCTCCAGT
GTGCCCCAGAACGGGGAACGGGACGGGAGGGCCAGGCTGGGGCAGGGGGTGGAGCAGGATAGCCCTGGGC
AGCAGCTTCAGCCGGGATGCCCCCCAGAGCCATGCTGGAGAAGCCCAGCCTCATGCTTTCCGCATCGAAG
GCCTCGATCTCACGGGCCTGCCGCTCAAGCAGACTGCGGATTCGCTCGGAGCGTCCTGTCTGCAGGGCCA
GCAGCTCCTCTTCCACCCGCTGCTCCAGCAGTGCCCGCCGCAGCGCGACCCTCTGCTCCAGCTCCCGCAG
CTCCCTCTCGTGCTGGCTCTCTGTGCGGATCTTGATCTTGCTCTGGTAAGCGTTGAGCAGCTCCAGCTCC
TGTTGAAGCTGCTGCCGAAGGGCCTGGAACTCTGCCTCCTGGGTCTCATCAAGCCGCAGCGCCTGTGAGC
TGAGCATCTCTGAGATGGACTGGTCATACTGCTCCGCCAAGATCGCCAGCTTGCGGGTCTGCTCTTCCTT
GAGCCGCTTAAGGAGGCTCTTGTGCTGAGCTTTGGGCGTGGTCTCCAGCAAGTGTGCTCGCAGAGCCTTG
TACTGCCGAGTCTGGATCTTACACGTCTCCTGGAACTGCTTCTTGATCTGCAGCTCCTTAGATTTGAGGC
TCTTGGGCTGCTGGCGAACCTGGGCCGCATGCTTCTGCCGCAACTCTTGCTCACGCCGCTTGTTGTACTC
CAGCTGGTTGCCCAGCTCCGTCTGGTGCTGCAGGCGGGTGAGCTCAGCCCGCGTGCGCTGCACGGCCTGG
AGCTGCCGCAGCTCCAGCTCCCGCGTGGCCTCGTGCTGCCGAAGCAGCAGTGCACACTCCAAGTCCTTCT
GGGTCTGCTTCTTGTTCAGGTCCTCCCGCAGCAGGTCCTGGTCCAGGCTGTGCCGAGCCAGCAACATCTT
GCGCTTGTACTGGCGACACTGCAGCTCAAAGTACTGGCGCTGCCGCCGCAGCAGCCCTGCTTCCTCCTCC
GCCTGGCACTGCTGGAGCTGCTCCTTCTGCCGCAGCAGCCACTCGGCCTTCTCCCGCTTGGGAGTGCTGG
GGTTCTCCTGGAGCTCCTCCTTCAGCTGTTCCTTGCGAAGTTTGTAGGTCCGCTTCTGTGCCTCCAGCAG
GGCAGCCAGCTCCTTCTTCTGCTGCCCAAGGATGTGCTGCTGGAACTTCCGCTCCTCGGCCTGGGCAGCT
CGTGCCTCCTTCTCACCTATGGCCTGGTGCCGCCGGGCCAGCTTTTCTGCCTCTGCCCCAAAGCCAGCCC
GCTGCGCCTCAAGCTCCCGCTGCAGCCGTGCACTGTGCTCCTCCCGTTCACCCCTCAGCCGTGACTCCAG
GGCCAGCAGCTGCTTCTGGTGCTGTCGTCGCATCCGCTTATAGCCGCTCAGCTGCTCCCGCAGCGCAGAG
TCCTGCTCATGCTCCTGGATCTGACGGCTGACCAGGGAGGCGGTTCGGATGGTGGCAAAGTGGTCTCGGT
TACGGCAGTAGGCCCGGCGGCGGGCAGAAGAGGTGGTGGAAGTGGGAGCTGGGGCTGCAGGCGGCTGGAG
AGGGCTGGGGGTTATCTCTGGCTGGTAGGGGTCATCATATAGGTTGTCAGAGCCCGGCAGCCGGTGGATA
ATGGAGCTGTGAGAGGTGACTGTGTGCTCCCCCTCCTGCATCATGGCCATCTCCCGGGCTTCAGGGCCTT
CTTCCTCCTCCTCCTCTTCCTCCTCCTCCTCCTCCTCTTCCTCGTTGTCTGAGGCATCTGCTAGGCTGTT
GACGGAGCTGCTCTGGCTGGAGGCGCTGATGGACATGCTGGGCACTGAGTGGCTACTCTCGAGGCTGGTC
AGAGTCCCGGCCCGGTGCATGTAGGGCTCGGCCTCCTCTTCCTCCTCTGGGGCCTCGGCACCAGGGCCGT
TGGGTGCCTCTTGGAACAGGATCTTCTTCATCTTGCGGTACTGCAGGTTGTCCAGCTCCCGCACGGCATC
CTTGGTCCTCTGGATCAGGTCCATGATGACTGTGGGTGGCCGCTCCCGGAGCACAAAGCGGTGCTTCAGG
AGAACCTCTGAGGTTGGTCTGTCTTGAGGGATTTTCTGAAGACAGGAGTCGACAAAATTCCGGAAGTACT
CAGACCAGTGTCCTGACTGGAGCACGGGGGATTCGTTCTGTGCAATGTGGTATAAGGCACTCATCGCATT
CATGTTAAAGAGCGGTGGTTTCCGTTCAGCCAGCTCGATGCAGGTTATCCCCAAGGACCAGACGTCCACT
TTGCCATCGTACTGCCCCTCATCCATGGCCAGGATCACCTCGGGTGCCATCCAGTATGGGGTGCCCACGA
AGGAGTTGGCAGGTGCCATGATGGACGCAGAACCAAAGTCCCCTAGCTTCACTAACCCTGGCTCTGACAG
CAGGATGTTTCCAGCCTTCACATCCCTATGGATCATGTTGTGGGAGTGCAGATATGCCAGGCCCTGAAGC
GCCCCGTGGGTCACAGCTGCGATCTCTACCTCCTGAAGGGGTTTCTTGTGCACTTCTAGAAGGTCAGAAG
CTGAGCCCAGGCAATACTCCATTACCAGCCAAGCCGTGTGCTCCCTCAGGTAACAGCCCCGGTACTGAAT
GGTGTTGGGATGCCGGAGCTTCTGTAAGAACCGCACCTCCTTGATGATGTCTTGCCATTTCTCATTGGAC
TGCTTCCCACTGTAGGACATCTTCTTGATGGCCACCACCTCACTATTCCGGACATCCCGGGCAAAGTATA
CGGCTCCAAAGCTGCCATGGCCAATTTCCCGGAGGTCAGAGAAGAGCTTTTCTGGGTCATCCTTGAAGAA
GAGCTCAGCCACATCTGGGTCCTTCAGGCTCCCGGCCCGGCCCCCAGCTGGCATGGTGGCTAAGCCTGCT
TTTTTGTACAAACTTGTGTCTAACAAAAAAGCCAAAAACGGCCAGAATTTAGCGGACAATTTACTAGTCT
AACACTGAAAATTACATATTGACCCAAATGATTACATTTCAAAAGGTGCCTAAAAAACTTCACAAAACAC
ACTCGCCAACCCCGAGCGCATAGTTCAAAACCGGAGCTTCAGCTACTTAAGAAGATAGGTACATAAAACC
GACCAAAGAAACTGACGCCTCACTTATCCCTCCCCTCACCAGAGGTCCGGCGCCTGTCGATTCAGGAGAG
CCTACCCTAGGCCCGAACCCTGCGTCCTGCGACGGAGAAAAGCCTACCGCACACCTACCGGCAGGTGGCC
CCACCCTGCATTATAAGCCAACAGAACGGGTGACGTCACGACACGACGAGGGCGCGCGCTCCCAAAGGTA
CGGGTGCACTGCCCAACGGCACCGCCATAACTGCCGCCCCCGCAACAGACGACAAACCGAGTTCTCCAGT
CAGTGACAAACTTCACGTCAGGGTCCCCAGATGGTGCCCCAGCCCATCTCACCCGAATAAGAGCTTTCCC
GCATTAGCGAAGGCCTCAAGACCTTGGGTTCTTGCCGCCCACCATGCCCCCCACCTTGTTTCAACGACCT
CACAGCCCGCCTCACAAGCGTCTTCCATTCAAGACTCGGGAACAGCCGCCATTTTGCTGCGCTCCCCCCA
ACCCCCAGTTCAGGGCAACCTTGCTCGCGGACCCAGACTACAGCCCTTGGCGGTCTCTCCACACGCTTCC
GTCCCACCGAGCGGCCCGGCGGCCACGAAAGCCCCGGCCAGCCCAGCAGCCCGCTACTCACCAAGTGACG
ATCACAGCGATCCACAAACAAGAACCGCGACCCAAATCCCGGCTGCGACGGAACTAGCTGTGCCACACCC
GGCGCGTCCTTATATAATCATCGGCGTTCACCGCCCCACGGAGATCCCTCCGCAGAATCGCCGAGAAGGG
ACTACTTTTCCTCGCCTGTTCCGCTCTCTGGAAAGAAAACCAGTGCCCTAGAGTCACCCAAGTCCCGTCC
TAAAATGTCCTTCTGCTGATACTGGGGTTCTAAGGCCGAGTCTTATGAGCAGCGGGCCGCTGTCCTGAGC
GTCCGGGCGGAAGGATCAGGACGCTCGCTGCGCCCTTCGTCTGACGTGGCAGCGCTCGCCGTGAGGAGGG
GGGCGCCCGCGGGAGGCGCCAAAACCCGGCGCGGAGGCCAACTTTTCTATACAAAGTTGATATCTGCAGA
ATTCCACCACACTGGACGATAAAATTTTGAATTTTGTAATTTGTTTTTGTAATTCTTTAGTTTGTATGTC
TGTTGCTATTATGTCTACTATTCTTTCCCCTGCACTGTACCCCCCAATCCCCCCTTTTCTTTTAAAAGTT
AACCGATACCGTCGAGATCCGTTCACTAATCGAATGGATCTGTCTCTGTCTCTCTCTCCACCTTCTTCTT
CTATTCCTTCGGGCCTGTCGGGTCCCCTCGGGGTTGGGAGGTGGGTCTGAAACGATAATGGTGAATATCC
CTGCCTAACTCTATTCACTATAGAAAGTACAGCAAAAACTATTCTTAAACCTACCAAGCCTCCTACTATC
ATTATGAATAATTTTATATACCACAGCCAATTTGTTATGTTAAACCAATTCCACAAACTTGCCCATTTAT
CTAATTCCAATAATTCTTGTTCATTCTTTTCTTGCTGGTTTTGCGATTCTTCAATTAAGGAGTGTATTAA
GCTTGTGTAATTGTTAATTTCTCTGTCCCACTCCATCCAGGTCGTGTGATTCCAAATCTGTTCCAGAGAT
TTATTACTCCAACTAGCATTCCAAGGCACAGCAGTGGTGCAAATGAGTTTTCCAGAGCAACCCCAAATCC
CCAGGAGCTGTTGATCCTTTAGGTATCTTTCCACAGCCAGGATTCTTGCCTGGAGCTGCTTGATGCCCCA
GACTGTGAGTTGCAACAGATGCTGTTGCGCCTCAATAGCCCTCAGCAAATTGTTCTGCTGCTGCACTATA
CCAGACAATAATTGTCTGGCCTGTACCGTCAGCGTCATTGACGCTGCGCCCATAGTGCTTCCTGCTGCTC
CCAAGAACCCAAGGAACAAAGCTCCTATTCCCACTGCTCTTTTTTCTCTCTGCACCACTCTTCTCTTTGC
CTTGGTGGGTGCTACTCCTAATGGTTCAATTTTTACTACTTTATATTTATATAATTCACTTCTCCAATTG
TCCCTCATATCTCCTCCTCCAGGTCTGAAGATCAGCGGCCGCTTGCTGTGCGGTGGTCTTACTTTTGTTT
TGCTCTTCCTCTATCTTGTCTAAAGCTTCCTTGGTGTCTTTTATCTCTATCCTTTGATGCACACAATAGA
GGGTTGCTACTGTATTATATAATGATCTAAGTTCTTCTGATCCTGTCTGAAGGGATGGTTGTAGCTGTCC
CAGTATTTGTCTACAGCCTTCTGATGTTTCTAACAGGCCAGGATTAACTGCGAATCGTTCTAGCTCCCTG
CTTGCCCATACTATATGTTTTAATTTATATTTTTTCTTTCCCCCTGGCCTTAACCGAATTTTTTCCCATC
GCGATCTAATTCTCCCCCGCTTAATACTGACGCTCTCGCACCCATCTCTCTCCTTCTAGCCTCCGCTAGT
CAAAATTTTTGGCGTACTCACCAGTCGCCGCCCCTCGCCTCTTGCCGTGCGCGCTTCAGCAAGCCGAGTC
CTGCGTCGAGAGAGCTCCTCTGGTTTCCCTTTCGCTTTCAAGTCCCTGTTCGGGCGCCACTGCTAGAGAT
TTTCCACACTGACTAAAAGGGTCTGAGGGATCTCTAGTTACCAGAGTCACACAACAGACGGGCACACACT
ACTTGAAGCACTCAAGGCAAGCTTTATTGAGGCTTAAGCAGTGGGTTCCCTAGTTAGCCAGAGAGCTCCC
AGGCTCAGATCTGGTCTAACCAGAGAGACCCGTTTATGTATCGAGCTAGGCACTTAAATACAATATCTCT
GCAATGCGGCAATTCAGTGGTTCGTCCAATCCATGTCAGACCCGTCTGTTGCCTTCCTAATAAGGCACGA
TCGTACCACCTTACTTCCACCAATCGGCATGCACGGTGCTTTTTCTCTCCTTGTAAGGCATGTTGCTAAC
TCATCGTTACCATGTTGCAAGACTACAAGAGTATTGCATAAGACTACATTAAGCTTGCAGCTCCAGCTTT
TGTTCCCTTTAGTGAGGGTTAATTGCGCGCTTGGCGTAATCATGGTCATAGCTGTTTCCTGTGTGAAATT
GTTATCCGCTCACAATTCCACACAACATACGAGCCGGAAGCATAAAGTGTAAAGCCTGGGGTGCCTAATG
AGTGAGCTAACTCACATTAATTGCGTTGCGCTCACTGCCCGCTTTCCAGTCGGGAAACCTGTCGTGCCAG
CTGCATTAATGAATCGGCCAACGCGCGGGGAGAGGCGGTTTGCGTATTGGGCGCTCTTCCGCTTCCTCGC
TCACTGACTCGCTGCGCTCGGTCGTTCGGCTGCGGCGAGCGGTATCAGCTCACTCAAAGGCGGTAATACG
GTTATCCACAGAATCAGGGGATAACGCAGGAAAGAACATGTGAGCAAAAGGCCAGCAAAAGGCCAGGAAC
CGTAAAAAGGCCGCGTTGCTGGCGTTTTTCCATAGGCTCCGCCCCCCTGACGAGCATCACAAAAATCGAC
GCTCAAGTCAGAGGTGGCGAAACCCGACAGGACTATAAAGATACCAGGCGTTTCCCCCTGGAAGCTCCCT
CGTGCGCTCTCCTGTTCCGACCCTGCCGCTTACCGGATACCTGTCCRCCTTTCTCCCTTCGGGAAGCGTG
GCGCTTTCTCATAGCTCACGCTGTAGGTATCTCAGTTCGGTGTAGGTCGTTCGCTCCAAGCTGGGCTGTG
TGCACGAACCCCCCGTTCAGCCCGACCGCTGCGCCTTATCCGGTAACTATCGTCTTGAGT
