Features (pLannotate 1.2.2; 31 found; start..end, strand, type, name):
     26..130     +  promoter       AmpR promoter: bla
    131..991     +  CDS            AmpR: β-lactamase; bla; confers resistance to ampicillin, carbenicillin, and related antibiotics
   1162..1750    +  rep_origin     ori: high-copy-number ColE1/pMB1/pBR322/pUC origin of replication
   1933..2025    +  CDS            lacI (fragment): lac repressor; lacI; The lac repressor binds to the lac operator to inhibit transcription in E. coli. This inhibition can be relieved by adding lactose or isopropyl-β-D-thiogalactopyranoside (IPTG).
   2038..2059    +  protein_bind   CAP binding site: CAP binding activates transcription in the presence of cAMP. E. coli catabolite activator protein
   2074..2104    +  promoter       lac promoter: promoter for the E. coli lac operon
   2108..2130    +  protein_bind   lac operator (fragment): The lac repressor binds to the lac operator to inhibit transcription in E. coli. This inhibition can be relieved by adding lactose or isopropyl-β-D-thiogalactopyranoside (IPTG). lac repressor encoded by lacI
   2173..2191    +  promoter       T3 promoter: promoter for bacteriophage T3 RNA polymerase
   2219..2445    +  promoter       RSV promoter: Rous sarcoma virus enhancer/promoter
   2446..2626    +  LTR            5' LTR (truncated): truncated 5' long terminal repeat (LTR) from HIV-1
   2673..2798    +  misc_feature   HIV-1 Ψ: packaging signal of human immunodeficiency virus type 1
   2782..3145    +  CDS            HIV-1 gag (fragment): gag protein from human immunodeficiency virus 1; gag
   3291..3524    +  misc_feature   RRE: The Rev response element (RRE) of HIV-1 allows for Rev-dependent mRNA export from the nucleus to the cytoplasm.
   3901..4001    +  CDS            Rev (fragment): human immunodeficiency virus 1 (HIV-1) Rev protein; rev; enhances nuclear export of unspliced and incompletely spliced viral mRNAs
   4020..4136    +  misc_feature   cPPT/CTS: central polypurine tract and central termination sequence of HIV-1
   4168..4188    +  protein_bind   attB4: mutant version of attB; core recombination site for the Gateway® BP reaction BP Clonase™
   4188..5399    +  promoter       UbC promoter: human ubiquitin C promoter
   5400..5424    +  protein_bind   attB1: mutant version of attB; recombination site for the Gateway® BP reaction BP Clonase™
   5433..8579    +  CDS            TAOK1: TAOK1_HUMAN - Also known as KIAA1361, MAP3K16, MARKK. Experimental evidence at protein level: Swiss-Prot protein existence level 1. Serine/threonine-protein kinase involved in various processes such as p38/MAPK14 stress-activated MAPK cascade, DNA damage response and regulation of cytoskeleton stability. Phosphorylates MAP2K3, MAP2K6 and MARK2. Acts as an activator of the p38/MAPK14 stress-activated MAPK cascade by mediating phosphorylation and subsequent activation of the upstream MAP2K3 and MAP2K6 kinases. Involved in G-protein coupled receptor signaling to p38/MAPK14. In response to DNA dam
   8587..8607    -  protein_bind   attB2: mutant version of attB; core recombination site for the Gateway® BP reaction BP Clonase™
   8658..9428    +  CDS            miniTurbo: N-terminally truncated mutant of the E. coli biotin ligase BioID engineered for improved catalytic efficiency (Branon et al., 2018)
   9483..10071   +  misc_feature   WPRE: woodchuck hepatitis virus posttranscriptional regulatory element
  10085..10584   +  promoter       PGK promoter: mouse phosphoglycerate kinase 1 promoter
  10605..11204   +  CDS            PuroR: puromycin N-acetyltransferase; pac from Streptomyces alboniger; confers resistance to puromycin
  11272..11409   +  CDS            nef (fragment): NEF_HV1LA - Experimental evidence at protein level: Swiss-Prot protein existence level 1. Extracellular Nef protein targets CD4(+) T-lymphocytes for apoptosis by interacting with CXCR4 surface receptors. From Human immunodeficiency virus type 1 group M subtype B (isolate Lai) (HIV-1).
  11395..11575   +  LTR            5' LTR (truncated): truncated 5' long terminal repeat (LTR) from HIV-1
  11647..11768   +  polyA_signal   SV40 poly(A) signal: SV40 polyadenylation signal
  11808..11943   +  rep_origin     SV40 ori: SV40 origin of replication
  11964..11982   -  promoter       T7 promoter: promoter for bacteriophage T7 RNA polymerase
  11990..12145   +  CDS            lacZα (fragment): LacZα fragment of β-galactosidase; lacZ fragment
  12150..12578   +  rep_origin     f1 ori (sequence partly withheld): f1 bacteriophage origin of replication; arrow indicates direction of (+) strand synthesis
>Addgene plasmid #189888 | p667-UBC-TAOK2-V5-miniTurbo_IDG-K | addgene full sequence | sequence record 379309 | Addgene NGS Result
AGGTGGCACTTTTCGGGGAAATGTGCGCGGAACCCCTATTTGTTTATTTTTCTAAATACATTCAAATATG
TATCCGCTCATGAGACAATAACCCTGATAAATGCTTCAATAATATTGAAAAAGGAAGAGTATGAGTATTC
AACATTTCCGTGTCGCCCTTATTCCCTTTTTTGCGGCATTTTGCCTTCCTGTTTTTGCTCACCCAGAAAC
GCTGGTGAAAGTAAAAGATGCTGAAGATCAGTTGGGTGCACGAGTGGGTTACATCGAACTGGATCTCAAC
AGCGGTAAGATCCTTGAGAGTTTTCGCCCCGAAGAACGTTTTCCAATGATGAGCACTTTTAAAGTTCTGC
TATGTGGCGCGGTATTATCCCGTATTGACGCCGGGCAAGAGCAACTCGGTCGCCGCATACACTATTCTCA
GAATGACTTGGTTGAGTACTCACCAGTCACAGAAAAGCATCTTACGGATGGCATGACAGTAAGAGAATTA
TGCAGTGCTGCCATAACCATGAGTGATAACACTGCGGCCAACTTACTTCTGACAACGATCGGAGGACCGA
AGGAGCTAACCGCTTTTTTGCACAACATGGGGGATCATGTAACTCGCCTTGATCGTTGGGAACCGGAGCT
GAATGAAGCCATACCAAACGACGAGCGTGACACCACGATGCCTGTAGCAATGGCAACAACGTTGCGCAAA
CTATTAACTGGCGAACTACTTACTCTAGCTTCCCGGCAACAATTAATAGACTGGATGGAGGCGGATAAAG
TTGCAGGACCACTTCTGCGCTCGGCCCTTCCGGCTGGCTGGTTTATTGCTGATAAATCTGGAGCCGGTGA
GCGTGGGTCTCGCGGTATCATTGCAGCACTGGGGCCAGATGGTAAGCCCTCCCGTATCGTAGTTATCTAC
ACGACGGGGAGTCAGGCAACTATGGATGAACGAAATAGACAGATCGCTGAGATAGGTGCCTCACTGATTA
AGCATTGGTAACTGTCAGACCAAGTTTACTCATATATACTTTAGATTGATTTAAAACTTCATTTTTAATT
TAAAAGGATCTAGGTGAAGATCCTTTTTGATAATCTCATGACCAAAATCCCTTAACGTGAGTTTTCGTTC
CACTGAGCGTCAGACCCCGTAGAAAAGATCAAAGGATCTTCTTGAGATCCTTTTTTTCTGCGCGTAATCT
GCTGCTTGCAAACAAAAAAACCACCGCTACCAGCGGTGGTTTGTTTGCCGGATCAAGAGCTACCAACTCT
TTTTCCGAAGGTAACTGGCTTCAGCAGAGCGCAGATACCAAATACTGTTCTTCTAGTGTAGCCGTAGTTA
GGCCACCACTTCAAGAACTCTGTAGCACCGCCTACATACCTCGCTCTGCTAATCCTGTTACCAGTGGCTG
CTGCCAGTGGCGATAAGTCGTGTCTTACCGGGTTGGACTCAAGACGATAGTTACCGGATAAGGCGCAGCG
GTCGGGCTGAACGGGGGGTTCGTGCACACAGCCCAGCTTGGAGCGAACGACCTACACCGAACTGAGATAC
CTACAGCGTGAGCTATGAGAAAGCGCCACGCTTCCCGAAGGGAGAAAGGTGGACAGGTATCCGGTAAGCG
GCAGGGTCGGAACAGGAGAGCGCACGAGGGAGCTTCCAGGGGGAAACGCCTGGTATCTTTATAGTCCTGT
CGGGTTTCGCCACCTCTGACTTGAGCGTCGATTTTTGTGATGCTCGTCAGGGGGGCGGAGCCTATGGAAA
AACGCCAGCAACGCGGCCTTTTTACGGTTCCTGGCCTTTTGCTGGCCTTTTGCTCACATGTTCTTTCCTG
CGTTATCCCCTGATTCTGTGGATAACCGTATTACCGCCTTTGAGTGAGCTGATACCGCTCGCCGCAGCCG
AACGACCGAGCGCAGCGAGTCAGTGAGCGAGGAAGCGGAAGAGCGCCCAATACGCAAACCGCCTCTCCCC
GCGCGTTGGCCGATTCATTAATGCAGCTGGCACGACAGGTTTCCCGACTGGAAAGCGGGCAGTGAGCGCA
ACGCAATTAATGTGAGTTAGCTCACTCATTAGGCACCCCAGGCTTTACACTTTATGCTTCCGGCTCGTAT
GTTGTGTGGAATTGTGAGCGGATAACAATTTCACACAGGAAACAGCTATGACCATGATTACGCCAAGCGC
GCAATTAACCCTCACTAAAGGGAACAAAAGCTGGAGCTGCAAGCTTAATGTAGTCTTATGCAATACTCTT
GTAGTCTTGCAACATGGTAACGATGAGTTAGCAACATGCCTTACAAGGAGAGAAAAAGCACCGTGCATGC
CGATTGGTGGAAGTAAGGTGGTACGATCGTGCCTTATTAGGAAGGCAACAGACGGGTCTGACATGGATTG
GACGAACCACTGAATTGCCGCATTGCAGAGATATTGTATTTAAGTGCCTAGCTCGATACATAAACGGGTC
TCTCTGGTTAGACCAGATCTGAGCCTGGGAGCTCTCTGGCTAACTAGGGAACCCACTGCTTAAGCCTCAA
TAAAGCTTGCCTTGAGTGCTTCAAGTAGTGTGTGCCCGTCTGTTGTGTGACTCTGGTAACTAGAGATCCC
TCAGACCCTTTTAGTCAGTGTGGAAAATCTCTAGCAGTGGCGCCCGAACAGGGACTTGAAAGCGAAAGGG
AAACCAGAGGAGCTCTCTCGACGCAGGACTCGGCTTGCTGAAGCGCGCACGGCAAGAGGCGAGGGGCGGC
GACTGGTGAGTACGCCAAAAATTTTGACTAGCGGAGGCTAGAAGGAGAGAGATGGGTGCGAGAGCGTCAG
TATTAAGCGGGGGAGAATTAGATCGCGATGGGAAAAAATTCGGTTAAGGCCAGGGGGAAAGAAAAAATAT
AAATTAAAACATATAGTATGGGCAAGCAGGGAGCTAGAACGATTCGCAGTTAATCCTGGCCTGTTAGAAA
CATCAGAAGGCTGTAGACAAATACTGGGACAGCTACAACCATCCCTTCAGACAGGATCAGAAGAACTTAG
ATCATTATATAATACAGTAGCAACCCTCTATTGTGTGCATCAAAGGATAGAGATAAAAGACACCAAGGAA
GCTTTAGACAAGATAGAGGAAGAGCAAAACAAAAGTAAGACCACCGCACAGCAAGCGGCCGCTGATCTTC
AGACCTGGAGGAGGAGATATGAGGGACAATTGGAGAAGTGAATTATATAAATATAAAGTAGTAAAAATTG
AACCATTAGGAGTAGCACCCACCAAGGCAAAGAGAAGAGTGGTGCAGAGAGAAAAAAGAGCAGTGGGAAT
AGGAGCTTTGTTCCTTGGGTTCTTGGGAGCAGCAGGAAGCACTATGGGCGCAGCGTCAATGACGCTGACG
GTACAGGCCAGACAATTATTGTCTGGTATAGTGCAGCAGCAGAACAATTTGCTGAGGGCTATTGAGGCGC
AACAGCATCTGTTGCAACTCACAGTCTGGGGCATCAAGCAGCTCCAGGCAAGAATCCTGGCTGTGGAAAG
ATACCTAAAGGATCAACAGCTCCTGGGGATTTGGGGTTGCTCTGGAAAACTCATTTGCACCACTGCTGTG
CCTTGGAATGCTAGTTGGAGTAATAAATCTCTGGAACAGATTTGGAATCACACGACCTGGATGGAGTGGG
ACAGAGAAATTAACAATTACACAAGCTTAATACACTCCTTAATTGAAGAATCGCAAAACCAGCAAGAAAA
GAATGAACAAGAATTATTGGAATTAGATAAATGGGCAAGTTTGTGGAATTGGTTTAACATAACAAATTGG
CTGTGGTATATAAAATTATTCATAATGATAGTAGGAGGCTTGGTAGGTTTAAGAATAGTTTTTGCTGTAC
TTTCTATAGTGAATAGAGTTAGGCAGGGATATTCACCATTATCGTTTCAGACCCACCTCCCAACCCCGAG
GGGACCCGACAGGCCCGAAGGAATAGAAGAAGAAGGTGGAGAGAGAGACAGAGACAGATCCATTCGATTA
GTGAACGGATCTCGACGGTATCGGTTAACTTTTAAAAGAAAAGGGGGGATTGGGGGGTACAGTGCAGGGG
AAAGAATAGTAGACATAATAGCAACAGACATACAAACTAAAGAATTACAAAAACAAATTACAAAATTCAA
AATTTTATCGTCCAGTGTGGTGGAATTCTGCAGATATCAACTTTGTATAGAAAAGTTGGCCTCCGCGCCG
GGTTTTGGCGCCTCCCGCGGGCGCCCCCCTCCTCACGGCGAGCGCTGCCACGTCAGACGAAGGGCGCAGC
GAGCGTCCTGATCCTTCCGCCCGGACGCTCAGGACAGCGGCCCGCTGCTCATAAGACTCGGCCTTAGAAC
CCCAGTATCAGCAGAAGGACATTTTAGGACGGGACTTGGGTGACTCTAGGGCACTGGTTTTCTTTCCAGA
GAGCGGAACAGGCGAGGAAAAGTAGTCCCTTCTCGGCGATTCTGCGGAGGGATCTCCGTGGGGCGGTGAA
CGCCGATGATTATATAAGGACGCGCCGGGTGTGGCACAGCTAGTTCCGTCGCAGCCGGGATTTGGGTCGC
GGTTCTTGTTTGTGGATCGCTGTGATCGTCACTTGGTGAGTAGCGGGCTGCTGGGCTGGCCGGGGCTTTC
GTGGCCGCCGGGCCGCTCGGTGGGACGGAAGCGTGTGGAGAGACCGCCAAGGGCTGTAGTCTGGGTCCGC
GAGCAAGGTTGCCCTGAACTGGGGGTTGGGGGGAGCGCAGCAAAATGGCGGCTGTTCCCGAGTCTTGAAT
GGAAGACGCTTGTGAGGCGGGCTGTGAGGTCGTTGAAACAAGGTGGGGGGCATGGTGGGCGGCAAGAACC
CAAGGTCTTGAGGCCTTCGCTAATGCGGGAAAGCTCTTATTCGGGTGAGATGGGCTGGGGCACCATCTGG
GGACCCTGACGTGAAGTTTGTCACTGACTGGAGAACTCGGTTTGTCGTCTGTTGCGGGGGCGGCAGTTAT
GGCGGTGCCGTTGGGCAGTGCACCCGTACCTTTGGGAGCGCGCGCCCTCGTCGTGTCGTGACGTCACCCG
TTCTGTTGGCTTATAATGCAGGGTGGGGCCACCTGCCGGTAGGTGTGCGGTAGGCTTTTCTCCGTCGCAG
GACGCAGGGTTCGGGCCTAGGGTAGGCTCTCCTGAATCGACAGGCGCCGGACCTCTGGTGAGGGGAGGGA
TAAGTGAGGCGTCAGTTTCTTTGGTCGGTTTTATGTACCTATCTTCTTAAGTAGCTGAAGCTCCGGTTTT
GAACTATGCGCTCGGGGTTGGCGAGTGTGTTTTGTGAAGTTTTTTAGGCACCTTTTGAAATGTAATCATT
TGGGTCAATATGTAATTTTCAGTGTTAGACTAGTAAATTGTCCGCTAAATTCTGGCCGTTTTTGGCTTTT
TTGTTAGACACAAGTTTGTACAAAAAAGCAGGCTTAGCCACCATGCCAGCTGGGGGCCGGGCCGGGAGCC
TGAAGGACCCAGATGTGGCTGAGCTCTTCTTCAAGGATGACCCAGAAAAGCTCTTCTCTGACCTCCGGGA
AATTGGCCATGGCAGCTTTGGAGCCGTATACTTTGCCCGGGATGTCCGGAATAGTGAGGTGGTGGCCATC
AAGAAGATGTCCTACAGTGGGAAGCAGTCCAATGAGAAATGGCAAGACATCATCAAGGAGGTGCGGTTCT
TACAGAAGCTCCGGCATCCCAACACCATTCAGTACCGGGGCTGTTACCTGAGGGAGCACACGGCTTGGCT
GGTAATGGAGTATTGCCTGGGCTCAGCTTCTGACCTTCTAGAAGTGCACAAGAAACCCCTTCAGGAGGTA
GAGATCGCAGCTGTGACCCACGGGGCGCTTCAGGGCCTGGCATATCTGCACTCCCACAACATGATCCATA
GGGATGTGAAGGCTGGAAACATCCTGCTGTCAGAGCCAGGGTTAGTGAAGCTAGGGGACTTTGGTTCTGC
GTCCATCATGGCACCTGCCAACTCCTTCGTGGGCACCCCATACTGGATGGCACCCGAGGTGATCCTGGCC
ATGGATGAGGGGCAGTACGATGGCAAAGTGGACGTCTGGTCCTTGGGGATAACCTGCATCGAGCTGGCTG
AACGGAAACCACCGCTCTTTAACATGAATGCGATGAGTGCCTTATACCACATTGCACAGAACGAATCCCC
CGTGCTCCAGTCAGGACACTGGTCTGAGTACTTCCGGAATTTTGTCGACTCCTGTCTTCAGAAAATCCCT
CAAGACAGACCAACCTCAGAGGTTCTCCTGAAGCACCGCTTTGTGCTCCGGGAGCGGCCACCCACAGTCA
TCATGGACCTGATCCAGAGGACCAAGGATGCCGTGCGGGAGCTGGACAACCTGCAGTACCGCAAGATGAA
GAAGATCCTGTTCCAAGAGGCACCCAACGGCCCTGGTGCCGAGGCCCCAGAGGAGGAAGAGGAGGCCGAG
CCCTACATGCACCGGGCCGGGACTCTGACCAGCCTCGAGAGTAGCCACTCAGTGCCCAGCATGTCCATCA
GCGCCTCCAGCCAGAGCAGCTCCGTCAACAGCCTAGCAGATGCCTCAGACAACGAGGAAGAGGAGGAGGA
GGAGGAGGAAGAGGAGGAGGAGGAAGAAGGCCCTGAAGCCCGGGAGATGGCCATGATGCAGGAGGGGGAG
CACACAGTCACCTCTCACAGCTCCATTATCCACCGGCTGCCGGGCTCTGACAACCTATATGATGACCCCT
ACCAGCCAGAGATAACCCCCAGCCCTCTCCAGCCGCCTGCAGCCCCAGCTCCCACTTCCACCACCTCTTC
TGCCCGCCGCCGGGCCTACTGCCGTAACCGAGACCACTTTGCCACCATCCGAACCGCCTCCCTGGTCAGC
CGTCAGATCCAGGAGCATGAGCAGGACTCTGCGCTGCGGGAGCAGCTGAGCGGCTATAAGCGGATGCGAC
GACAGCACCAGAAGCAGCTGCTGGCCCTGGAGTCACGGCTGAGGGGTGAACGGGAGGAGCACAGTGCACG
GCTGCAGCGGGAGCTTGAGGCGCAGCGGGCTGGCTTTGGGGCAGAGGCAGAAAAGCTGGCCCGGCGGCAC
CAGGCCATAGGTGAGAAGGAGGCACGAGCTGCCCAGGCCGAGGAGCGGAAGTTCCAGCAGCACATCCTTG
GGCAGCAGAAGAAGGAGCTGGCTGCCCTGCTGGAGGCACAGAAGCGGACCTACAAACTTCGCAAGGAACA
GCTGAAGGAGGAGCTCCAGGAGAACCCCAGCACTCCCAAGCGGGAGAAGGCCGAGTGGCTGCTGCGGCAG
AAGGAGCAGCTCCAGCAGTGCCAGGCGGAGGAGGAAGCAGGGCTGCTGCGGCGGCAGCGCCAGTACTTTG
AGCTGCAGTGTCGCCAGTACAAGCGCAAGATGTTGCTGGCTCGGCACAGCCTGGACCAGGACCTGCTGCG
GGAGGACCTGAACAAGAAGCAGACCCAGAAGGACTTGGAGTGTGCACTGCTGCTTCGGCAGCACGAGGCC
ACGCGGGAGCTGGAGCTGCGGCAGCTCCAGGCCGTGCAGCGCACGCGGGCTGAGCTCACCCGCCTGCAGC
ACCAGACGGAGCTGGGCAACCAGCTGGAGTACAACAAGCGGCGTGAGCAAGAGTTGCGGCAGAAGCATGC
GGCCCAGGTTCGCCAGCAGCCCAAGAGCCTCAAATCTAAGGAGCTGCAGATCAAGAAGCAGTTCCAGGAG
ACGTGTAAGATCCAGACTCGGCAGTACAAGGCTCTGCGAGCACACTTGCTGGAGACCACGCCCAAAGCTC
AGCACAAGAGCCTCCTTAAGCGGCTCAAGGAAGAGCAGACCCGCAAGCTGGCGATCTTGGCGGAGCAGTA
TGACCAGTCCATCTCAGAGATGCTCAGCTCACAGGCGCTGCGGCTTGATGAGACCCAGGAGGCAGAGTTC
CAGGCCCTTCGGCAGCAGCTTCAACAGGAGCTGGAGCTGCTCAACGCTTACCAGAGCAAGATCAAGATCC
GCACAGAGAGCCAGCACGAGAGGGAGCTGCGGGAGCTGGAGCAGAGGGTCGCGCTGCGGCGGGCACTGCT
GGAGCAGCGGGTGGAAGAGGAGCTGCTGGCCCTGCAGACAGGACGCTCCGAGCGAATCCGCAGTCTGCTT
GAGCGGCAGGCCCGTGAGATCGAGGCCTTCGATGCGGAAAGCATGAGGCTGGGCTTCTCCAGCATGGCTC
TGGGGGGCATCCCGGCTGAAGCTGCTGCCCAGGGCTATCCTGCTCCACCCCCTGCCCCAGCCTGGCCCTC
CCGTCCCGTTCCCCGTTCTGGGGCACACTGGAGCCATGGCCCTCCTCCACCAGGCATGCCCCCTCCAGCC
TGGCGTCAGCCGTCTCTGCTGGCTCCCCCAGGCCCCCCAAACTGGCTGGGGCCCCCCACACAAAGTGGGA
CACCCCGTGGCGGAGCCCTGCTGCTGCTAAGAAACAGCCCCCAGCCCCTGCGGCGGGCAGCCTCGGGGGG
CAGTGGCAGTGAGAATGTGGGCCCCCCTGCTGCCGCGGTGCCCGGGCCCCTGAGCCGCAGCACCAGTGTC
GCTTCCCACATCCTCAATGGTTCTTCCCACTTCTATTCCTCAAACCCAGCTTTCTTGTACAAAGTGGGCG
GCAAGCCCATCCCCAACCCCCTGCTGGGCCTGGACAGCACCGCTAGCATCCCGCTGCTGAACGCTAAACA
GATTCTGGGACAGCTGGACGGCGGGAGCGTGGCAGTCCTGCCTGTGGTCGACTCCACCAATCAGTACCTG
CTGGATCGAATCGGCGAGCTGAAGAGTGGGGATGCTTGCATTGCAGAATATCAGCAGGCAGGGAGAGGAA
GCAGAGGGAGGAAATGGTTCTCTCCTTTTGGAGCTAACCTGTACCTGAGTATGTTTTGGCGCCTGAAGCG
GGGACCAGCAGCAATCGGCCTGGGCCCGGTCATCGGAATTGTCATGGCAGAAGCGCTGCGAAAGCTGGGA
GCAGACAAGGTGCGAGTCAAATGGCCCAATGACCTGTATCTGCAGGATAGAAAGCTGGCAGGCATCCTGG
TGGAGCTGGCCGGAATAACAGGCGATGCTGCACAGATCGTCATTGGCGCCGGGATTAACGTGGCTATGAG
GCGCGTGGAGGAAAGCGTGGTCAATCAGGGCTGGATCACACTGCAGGAAGCAGGGATTAACCTGGACAGG
AATACTCTGGCCGCTATGCTGATCCGAGAGCTGCGGGCAGCCCTGGAACTGTTCGAGCAGGAAGGCCTGG
CTCCATATCTGTCACGGTGGGAGAAGCTGGATAACTTCATCAATAGACCCGTGAAGCTGATCATTGGGGA
CAAAGAGATTTTCGGGATTAGCCGGGGGATTGATAAACAGGGAGCCCTGCTGCTGGAACAGGACGGAGTT
ATCAAACCCTGGATGGGCGGAGAAATCAGTCTGCGGTCTGCCGAAAAGTAAGCCAACTTTATTATACATA
GTTGATATCCAGCACAGTGGCGGCCGCTCGACAATCAACCTCTGGATTACAAAATTTGTGAAAGATTGAC
TGGTATTCTTAACTATGTTGCTCCTTTTACGCTATGTGGATACGCTGCTTTAATGCCTTTGTATCATGCT
ATTGCTTCCCGTATGGCTTTCATTTTCTCCTCCTTGTATAAATCCTGGTTGCTGTCTCTTTATGAGGAGT
TGTGGCCCGTTGTCAGGCAACGTGGCGTGGTGTGCACTGTGTTTGCTGACGCAACCCCCACTGGTTGGGG
CATTGCCACCACCTGTCAGCTCCTTTCCGGGACTTTCGCTTTCCCCCTCCCTATTGCCACGGCGGAACTC
ATCGCCGCCTGCCTTGCCCGCTGCTGGACAGGGGCTCGGCTGTTGGGCACTGACAATTCCGTGGTGTTGT
CGGGGAAGCTGACGTCCTTTCCATGGCTGCTCGCCTGTGTTGCCACCTGGATTCTGCGCGGGACGTCCTT
CTGCTACGTCCCTTCGGCCCTCAATCCAGCGGACCTTCCTTCCCGCGGCCTGCTGCCGGCTCTGCGGCCT
CTTCCGCGTCTTCGCCTTCGCCCTCAGACGAGTCGGATCTCCCTTTGGGCCGCCTCCCCGCCTGGAATTC
TACCGGGTAGGGGAGGCGCTTTTCCCAAGGCAGTCTGGAGCATGCGCTTTAGCAGCCCCGCTGGGCACTT
GGCGCTACACAAGTGGCCTCTGGCCTCGCACACATTCCACATCCACCGGTAGGCGCCAACCGGCTCCGTT
CTTTGGTGGCCCCTTCGCGCCACCTTCTACTCCTCCCCTAGTCAGGAAGTTCCCCCCCGCCCCGCAGCTC
GCGTCGTGCAGGACGTGACAAATGGAAGTAGCACGTCTCACTAGTCTCGTGCAGATGGACAGCACCGCTG
AGCAATGGAAGCGGGTAGGCCTTTGGGGCAGCGGCCAATAGCAGCTTTGCTCCTTCGCTTTCTGGGCTCA
GAGGCTGGGAAGGGGTGGGTCCGGGGGCGGGCTCAGGGGCGGGCTCAGGGGCGGGGCGGGCGCCCGAAGG
TCCTCCGGAGGCCCGGCATTCTGCACGCTTCAAAAGCGCACGTCTGCCGCGCTGTTCTCCTCTTCCTCAT
CTCCGGGCCTTTCGACCTGCAGCCCAAGCTTACCATGACCGAGTACAAGCCCACGGTGCGCCTCGCCACC
CGCGACGACGTCCCCAGGGCCGTACGCACCCTCGCCGCCGCGTTCGCCGACTACCCCGCCACGCGCCACA
CCGTCGATCCGGACCGCCACATCGAGCGGGTCACCGAGCTGCAAGAACTCTTCCTCACGCGCGTCGGGCT
CGACATCGGCAAGGTGTGGGTCGCGGACGACGGCGCCGCGGTGGCGGTCTGGACCACGCCGGAGAGCGTC
GAAGCGGGGGCGGTGTTCGCCGAGATCGGCCCGCGCATGGCCGAGTTGAGCGGTTCCCGGCTGGCCGCGC
AGCAACAGATGGAAGGCCTCCTGGCGCCGCACCGGCCCAAGGAGCCCGCGTGGTTCCTGGCCACCGTCGG
CGTCTCGCCCGACCACCAGGGCAAGGGTCTGGGCAGCGCCGTCGTGCTCCCCGGAGTGGAGGCGGCCGAG
CGCGCCGGGGTGCCCGCCTTCCTGGAGACCTCCGCGCCCCGCAACCTCCCCTTCTACGAGCGGCTCGGCT
TCACCGTCACCGCCGACGTCGAGGTGCCCGAAGGACCGCGCACCTGGTGCATGACCCGCAAGCCCGGTGC
CTGACGCCCGCCCCACGACCCGCAGCGCCCGACCGAAAGGAGCGCACGACCCCATGCATCTCGAGGGCCC
GGTACCTTTAAGACCAATGACTTACAAGGCAGCTGTAGATCTTAGCCACTTTTTAAAAGAAAAGGGGGGA
CTGGAAGGGCTAGCTCACTCCCAACGAAGACAAGATCTGCTTTTTGCTTGTACTGGGTCTCTCTGGTTAG
ACCAGATCTGAGCCTGGGAGCTCTCTGGCTAACTAGGGAACCCACTGCTTAAGCCTCAATAAAGCTTGCC
TTGAGTGCTTCAAGTAGTGTGTGCCCGTCTGTTGTGTGACTCTGGTAACTAGAGATCCCTCAGACCCTTT
TAGTCAGTGTGGAAAATCTCTAGCAGTAGTAGTTCATGTCATCTTATTATTCAGTATTTATAACTTGCAA
AGAAATGAATATCAGAGAGTGAGAGGAACTTGTTTATTGCAGCTTATAATGGTTACAAATAAAGCAATAG
CATCACAAATTTCACAAATAAAGCATTTTTTTCACTGCATTCTAGTTGTGGTTTGTCCAAACTCATCAAT
GTATCTTATCATGTCTGGCTCTAGCTATCCCGCCCCTAACTCCGCCCATCCCGCCCCTAACTCCGCCCAG
TTCCGCCCATTCTCCGCCCCATGGCTGACTAATTTTTTTTATTTATGCAGAGGCCGAGGCCGCCTCGGCC
TCTGAGCTATTCCAGAAGTAGTGAGGAGGCTTTTTTGGAGGCCTAGGGACGTACCCAATTCGCCCTATAG
TGAGTCGTATTACGCGCGCTCACTGGCCGTCGTTTTACAACGTCGTGACTGGGAAAACCCTGGCGTTACC
CAACTTAATCGCCTTGCAGCACATCCCCCTTTCGCCAGCTGGCGTAATAGCGAAGAGGCCCGCACCGATC
GCCCTTCCCAACAGTTGCGCAGCCTGAATGGCGAATGGG
[124 nt withheld, positions 12150-12273]
C
[91 nt withheld, positions 12275-12365]
A
[49 nt withheld, positions 12367-12415]
CCTTTGACGTTGGAGTCCACGTTCTTT
[37 nt withheld, positions 12443-12479]
ACCCTATCTCGGTCTATTCTTTTGATTTATAAGGGATTTTGCCGATTTCGGCCTATTGGTTAAAAAATGA
GCTGATTTAACAAAAATTTAACGCGAATTTTAACAAAATATTAACGCTTACAATTT
